>Addgene plasmid #176757 | AAV-EF1a-jGCaMP8m-WPRE | addgene full sequence | sequence record 351328 | Addgene NGS Result
TCAGTGAGCGAGCGAGCGCGCAGAGAGGGAGTGGCCAACTCCATCACTAGGGGTTCCTTGTAGTTAATGA
TTAACCCGCCATGCTACTTATCTACGTAGCCATGCTCTAGGAAGATCCAAGCTTTGCAAAGATGGATAAA
GTTTTAAACAGAGAGGAATCTTTGCAGCTAATGGACCTTCTAGGTCTTGAAAGGAGTGGGAATTGGCTCC
GGTGCCCGTCAGTGGGCAGAGCGCACATCGCCCACAGTCCCCGAGAAGTTGGGGGGAGGGGTCGGCAATT
GAACCGGTGCCTAGAGAAGGTGGCGCGGGGTAAACTGGGAAAGTGATGTCGTGTACTGGCTCCGCCTTTT
TCCCGAGGGTGGGGGAGAACCGTATATAAGTGCAGTAGTCGCCGTGAACGTTCTTTTTCGCAACGGGTTT
GCCGCCAGAACACAGGTAAGTGCCGTGTGTGGTTCCCGCGGGCCTGGCCTCTTTACGGGTTATGGCCCTT
GCGTGCCTTGAATTACTTCCACCTGGCTGCAGTACGTGATTCTTGATCCCGAGCTTCGGGTTGGAAGTGG
GTGGGAGAGTTCGAGGCCTTGCGCTTAAGGAGCCCCTTCGCCTCGTGCTTGAGTTGAGGCCTGGCCTGGG
CGCTGGGGCCGCCGCGTGCGAATCTGGTGGCACCTTCGCGCCTGTCTCGCTGCTTTCGATAAGTCTCTAG
CCATTTAAAATTTTTGATGACCTGCTGCGACGCTTTTTTTCTGGCAAGATAGTCTTGTAAATGCGGGCCA
AGATCTGCACACTGGTATTTCGGTTTTTGGGGCCGCGGGCGGCGACGGGGCCCGTGCGTCCCAGCGCACA
TGTTCGGCGAGGCGGGGCCTGCGAGCGCGGCCACCGAGAATCGGACGGGGGTAGTCTCAAGCTGGCCGGC
CTGCTCTGGTGCCTGGCCTCGCGCCGCCGTGTATCGCCCCGCCCTGGGCGGCAAGGCTGGCCCGGTCGGC
ACCAGTTGCGTGAGCGGAAAGATGGCCGCTTCCCGGCCCTGCTGCAGGGAGCTCAAAATGGAGGACGCGG
CGCTCGGGAGAGCGGGCGGGTGAGTCACCCACACAAAGGAAAAGGGCCTTTCCGTCCTCAGCCGTCGCTT
CATGTGACTCCACGGAGTACCGGGCGCCGTCCAGGCACCTCGATTAGTTCTCGAGCTTTTGGAGTACGTC
GTCTTTAGGTTGGGGGGAGGGGTTTTATGCGATGGAGTTTCCCCACACTGAGTGGGTGGAGACTGAAGTT
AGGCCAGCTTGGCACTTGATGTAATTCTCCTTGGAATTTGCCCTTTTTGAGTTTGGATCTTGGTTCATTC
TCAAGCCTCAGACAGTGGTTCAAAGTTTTTTTCTTCCATTTCAGGTGTCGTGGAATTCAAGCTGCTAGCA
AGGATCCACCCGCCACCATGCATCATCACCATCATCACACGCGTCGCAAGAAGACCTTCAAGGAGGTGGC
CACCGCCGTGAAGATCATCGGCCGCCTGATGGGCCTGAAGATCAACGTCTATATCAAGGCCGACAAGCAG
AAGAACGGCATCAAGGCGAACTTCCACATCCGCCACAACATCGAGGACGGCGGCGTGCAGCTCGCCTACC
ACTACCAGCAGAACACCCCCATCGGCGACGGCCCCGTGCTGCTGCCCGACAACCACTACCTGAGCGTGGA
GTCCAAACTTTCGAAAGACCCCAACGAGAAGCGCGATCACATGGTCCTGCTGGAGTTCGTGACCGCCGCC
GGGATCACTCTCGGCATGGACGAGCTGTACAAGGGCGGTACCGGAGGGAGCATGGTGAGCAAGGGCGAGG
AGCTGTTCACCGGGGTGGTGCCCATCCTGGTCGAGCTGGACGGCGACGTAAACGGCCACAAGTTCAGCGT
GTCCGGCGAGGGTGAGGGCGATGCCACCTACGGCAAGCTGACCCTGAAGTTCATCTGCACCACCGGCAAG
CTGCCCGTGCCCTGGCCCACCCTCGTGACCACCCTGACCTACGGCGTGCAGTGCTTCAGCCGCTACCCCG
ACCACATGAAGCAGCACGACTTCTTCAAGTCCGCCATGCCCGAAGGCTACATCCAGGAGCGCACCATCTT
CTTCAAGGACGACGGCAACTACAAGACCCGCGCCGAGGTGAAGTTCGAGGGCGACACCCTGGTGAACCGC
ATCGAGCTGAAGGGCATCGACTTCAAGGAGGACGGCAACATCCTGGGGCACAAGCTGGAGTACAACCTGC
CGGACCAACTGACTGAAGAGCAGATCGCAGAATACAAAGAGGCTTTCTCCCTATTTGACAAGGACGGGGA
TGGGACAATAACAACCAAGGAGCTGGGGACGGTGATGCGGTCTCTGGGGCAGAACCCCACAGAAGCAGAG
CTGCAGGACATGATCAATGAAGTAGATGCCGACGGTGACGGCACAATCGACTTCCCTGAGTTCCTGACAA
TGATGGCAAGAAAAATGAAATACAGGGACACGGAAGAAGAAATTAGAGAAGCGTTCGGTGTGTTTGATAA
GGATGGCAATGGCTACATCAGTGCAGCAGAGCTTCGCCACGTGATGACAAACCTTGGAGAGAAGTTAACA
GATGAAGAGGTTGATGAAATGATCAGGGAAGCAGACATCGATGGGGATGGTCAGGTAAACTACGAAGAGT
TTGTACAAATGATGACAGCGAAGTAAAAGCTTATCGATAATCAACCTCTGGATTACAAAATTTGTGAAAG
ATTGACTGGTATTCTTAACTATGTTGCTCCTTTTACGCTATGTGGATACGCTGCTTTAATGCCTTTGTAT
CATGCTATTGCTTCCCGTATGGCTTTCATTTTCTCCTCCTTGTATAAATCCTGGTTGCTGTCTCTTTATG
AGGAGTTGTGGCCCGTTGTCAGGCAACGTGGCGTGGTGTGCACTGTGTTTGCTGACGCAACCCCCACTGG
TTGGGGCATTGCCACCACCTGTCAGCTCCTTTCCGGGACTTTCGCTTTCCCCCTCCCTATTGCCACGGCG
GAACTCATCGCCGCCTGCCTTGCCCGCTGCTGGACAGGGGCTCGGCTGTTGGGCACTGACAATTCCGTGG
TGTTGTCGGGGAAATCATCGTCCTTTCCTTGGCTGCTCGCCTGTGTTGCCACCTGGATTCTGCGCGGGAC
GTCCTTCTGCTACGTCCCTTCGGCCCTCAATCCAGCGGACCTTCCTTCCCGCGGCCTGCTGCCGGCTCTG
CGGCCTCTTCCGCGTCTTCGCCTTCGCCCTCAGACGAGTCGGATCTCCCTTTGGGCCGCCTCCCCGCATC
GATACCGTCGACCTCGACCCGGGCGGCCGCTTCGAGCAGACATGATAAGATACATTGATGAGTTTGGACA
AACCACAACTAGAATGCAGTGAAAAAAATGCTTTATTTGTGAAATTTGTGATGCTATTGCTTTATTTGTA
ACCATTATAAGCTGCAATAAACAAGTTAACAACAACAATTGCATTCATTTTATGTTTCAGGTTCAGGGGG
AGATGTGGGAGGTTTTTTAAAGCAAGTAAAACCTCTACAAATGTGGTAAAATCGATAAGGATCTTCCTAG
AGCATGGCTACGTAGATAAGTAGCATGGCGGGTTAATCATTAACTACAAGGAACCCCTAGTGATGGAGTT
GGCCACTCCCTCTCTGCGCGCTCGCTCGCTCACTGAGGCCGGGCGACCAAAGGTCGCCCGACGCCCGGGC
TTTGCCCGGGCGGCCTCAGTGAGCGAGCGAGCGCGCAGCTGCATTAATGAATCGGCCAACGCGCGGGGAG
AGGCGGTTTGCGTATTGGGCGCTCTTCCGCTTCCTCGCTCACTGACTCGCTGCGCTCGGTCGTTCGGCTG
CGGCGAGCGGTATCAGCTCACTCAAAGGCGGTAATACGGTTATCCACAGAATCAGGGGATAACGCAGGAA
AGAACATGTGAGCAAAAGGCCAGCAAAAGGCCAGGAACCGTAAAAAGGCCGCGTTGCTGGCGTTTTTCCA
TAGGCTCCGCCCCCCTGACGAGCATCACAAAAATCGACGCTCAAGTCAGAGGTGGCGAAACCCGACAGGA
CTATAAAGATACCAGGCGTTTCCCCCTGGAAGCTCCCTCGTGCGCTCTCCTGTTCCGACCCTGCCGCTTA
CCGGATACCTGTCCGCCTTTCTCCCTTCGGGAAGCGTGGCGCTTTCTCATAGCTCACGCTGTAGGTATCT
CAGTTCGGTGTAGGTCGTTCGCTCCAAGCTGGGCTGTGTGCACGAACCCCCCGTTCAGCCCGACCGCTGC
GCCTTATCCGGTAACTATCGTCTTGAGTCCAACCCGGTAAGACACGACTTATCGCCACTGGCAGCAGCCA
CTGGTAACAGGATTAGCAGAGCGAGGTATGTAGGCGGTGCTACAGAGTTCTTGAAGTGGTGGCCTAACTA
CGGCTACACTAGAAGAACAGTATTTGGTATCTGCGCTCTGCTGAAGCCAGTTACCTTCGGAAAAAGAGTT
GGTAGCTCTTGATCCGGCAAACAAACCACCGCTGGTAGCGGTGGTTTTTTTGTTTGCAAGCAGCAGATTA
CGCGCAGAAAAAAAGGATCTCAAGAAGATCCTTTGATCTTTTCTACGGGGTCTGACGCTCAGTGGAACGA
AAACTCACGTTAAGGGATTTTGGTCATGAGATTATCAAAAAGGATCTTCACCTAGATCCTTTTAAATTAA
AAATGAAGTTTTAAATCAATCTAAAGTATATATGAGTAAACTTGGTCTGACAGTTACCAATGCTTAATCA
GTGAGGCACCTATCTCAGCGATCTGTCTATTTCGTTCATCCATAGTTGCCTGACTCCCCGTCGTGTAGAT
AACTACGATACGGGAGGGCTTACCATCTGGCCCCAGTGCTGCAATGATACCGCGAGACCCACGCTCACCG
GCTCCAGATTTATCAGCAATAAACCAGCCAGCCGGAAGGGCCGAGCGCAGAAGTGGTCCTGCAACTTTAT
CCGCCTCCATCCAGTCTATTAATTGTTGCCGGGAAGCTAGAGTAAGTAGTTCGCCAGTTAATAGTTTGCG
CAACGTTGTTGCCATTGCTACAGGCATCGTGGTGTCACGCTCGTCGTTTGGTATGGCTTCATTCAGCTCC
GGTTCCCAACGATCAAGGCGAGTTACATGATCCCCCATGTTGTGCAAAAAAGCGGTTAGCTCCTTCGGTC
CTCCGATCGTTGTCAGAAGTAAGTTGGCCGCAGTGTTATCACTCATGGTTATGGCAGCACTGCATAATTC
TCTTACTGTCATGCCATCCGTAAGATGCTTTTCTGTGACTGGTGAGTACTCAACCAAGTCATTCTGAGAA
TAGTGTATGCGGCGACCGAGTTGCTCTTGCCCGGCGTCAATACGGGATAATACCGCGCCACATAGCAGAA
CTTTAAAAGTGCTCATCATTGGAAAACGTTCTTCGGGGCGAAAACTCTCAAGGATCTTACCGCTGTTGAG
ATCCAGTTCGATGTAACCCACTCGTGCACCCAACTGATCTTCAGCATCTTTTACTTTCACCAGCGTTTCT
GGGTGAGCAAAAACAGGAAGGCAAAATGCCGCAAAAAAGGGAATAAGGGCGACACGGAAATGTTGAATAC
TCATACTCTTCCTTTTTCAATATTATTGAAGCATTTATCAGGGTTATTGTCTCATGAGCGGATACATATT
TGAATGTATTTAGAAAAATAAACAAATAGGGGTTCCGCGCACATTTCCCCGAAAAGTGCCACCTAAATTG
TAAGCGTTAATATTTTGTTAAAATTCGCGTTAAATTTTTGTTAAATCAGCTCATTTTTTAACCAATAGGC
CGAAATCGGCAAAATCCCTTATAAATCAAAAGAATAGACCGAGATAGGGT
[37 nt withheld, positions 5861-5897]
AAAGAACGTGGACTCCAACGTCAAAGG
[49 nt withheld, positions 5925-5973]
T
[91 nt withheld, positions 5975-6065]
G
[124 nt withheld, positions 6067-6190]
CCCATTCGCCATTCAGGCTGCGCAACTGTTGGGAAGGGCGATCGGTGCGGGCCTCTTCGCTATTACGCCA
GCTGCGCGCTCGCTCGCTCACTGAGGCCGCCCGGGCAAAGCCCGGGCGTCGGGCGACCTTTGGTCGCCCG
GCC
Features (pLannotate 1.2.2; 16 found; start..end, strand, type, name):
    132..198     +  CDS            small t antigen (fragment): SV40 (simian virus 40) small t antigen
    224..435     +  promoter       EF-1α core promoter: core promoter for human elongation factor EF-1α
    436..1374    +  intron         EF-1α intron A: intron upstream of the start codon of human EF-1α
   1514..2684    +  CDS            GCaMP6s (fragment): improved fluorescent protein-based calcium sensor (Chen et al., 2013)
   2699..3287    +  misc_feature   WPRE: woodchuck hepatitis virus posttranscriptional regulatory element
   3288..3307    +  misc_feature   MCS (fragment): pBluescript multiple cloning site
   3336..3457    -  polyA_signal   SV40 poly(A) signal: SV40 polyadenylation signal
   3480..3548    -  CDS            large T antigen (fragment): large T antigen from SV40 (simian virus 40)
   3619..3752    +  repeat_region  AAV2 ITR: inverted terminal repeat of adeno-associated virus serotype 2 inverted
   3746..3802    -  CDS            lacI (fragment): lac repressor; lacI; The lac repressor binds to the lac operator to inhibit transcription in E. coli. This inhibition can be relieved by adding lactose or isopropyl-β-D-thiogalactopyranoside (IPTG).
   3985..4573    -  rep_origin     ori: high-copy-number ColE1/pMB1/pBR322/pUC origin of replication
   4744..5604    -  CDS            AmpR: β-lactamase; bla; confers resistance to ampicillin, carbenicillin, and related antibiotics
   5605..5709    -  promoter       AmpR promoter: bla
   5762..6190    -  rep_origin     f1 ori (sequence partly withheld): f1 bacteriophage origin of replication; arrow indicates direction of (+) strand synthesis
   6195..6264    -  CDS            lacZα (fragment): LacZα fragment of β-galactosidase; lacZ fragment
   6259..58      -  repeat_region  AAV2 ITR (fragment) (across the origin): inverted terminal repeat of adeno-associated virus serotype 2 inverted
