[The description below was written by a language model from this plasmid's Addgene catalogue record and pLannotate feature annotations shown in this document.]
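Description:
AAV-EF1a-jGCaMP8m-WPRE is an adeno-associated virus transfer plasmid for mammalian expression of the genetically encoded calcium indicator jGCaMP8m. The 6.3 kb plasmid is propagated in E. coli through a ColE1/pUC-type origin and selected with ampicillin via the β-lactamase gene and its native promoter. An f1 phage origin is also present in the backbone. The catalogue lists the plasmid as low copy and grown in a recombination-reduced strain, which is usual practice for keeping the repeat-rich ITRs intact.

The expression cassette lies between two AAV2 inverted terminal repeats, one of which is annotated as a fragment spanning the sequence origin. These repeats are the cis elements needed to replicate the intervening DNA and package it into AAV particles. Within them, the human EF-1α core promoter together with EF-1α intron A drives constitutive expression of the jGCaMP8m coding sequence. The insert is recorded as 1269 bp, carries an N-terminal 6xHis tag, and combines rat, chicken and jellyfish-derived components. The automated annotation labels this open reading frame as a GCaMP6s fragment, which probably reflects sequence similarity between members of the GCaMP family rather than a different insert. Downstream, a WPRE enhances transcript stability and expression, and an SV40 polyadenylation signal, annotated on the reverse strand, follows it. The short small t, large T, lacI and lacZα fragments appear to be backbone remnants or incidental matches rather than functional genes.

The construct is intended for producing recombinant AAV that delivers broadly expressed jGCaMP8m for fluorescence imaging of calcium activity. The record notes viral preparations in AAV1, AAV9 and retrograde serotypes.
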