Addgene plasmid #176757: AAV-EF1a-jGCaMP8m-WPRE
Purpose: AAV-mediated expression of GCaMP8m under the EF1a promoter
Depositing lab: Loren Looger. Depositing organization: HHMI, Janelia Research Campus.
Backbone
  Vector backbone: AAV
  Vector type: Mammalian Expression, AAV
Growth in bacteria
  Bacterial resistance: Ampicillin, 100 μg/mL
  Growth temperature: 30°C
  Growth strain: NEB Stable
  Copy number: Low Copy
Gene/Insert
  Gene/Insert name: jGCaMP8m
  Species: R. norvegicus (rat), G. gallus (chicken); A. victoria (jellyfish)
  Insert size (bp): 1269
  Promoter: EF1a
  Tag / fusion protein: 6xHis (N terminal on insert)
  Cloning method: Gibson Cloning
Terms and licenses: Academic/Nonprofit Terms; Industry Terms: Not Available to Industry
How to cite: AAV-EF1a-jGCaMP8m-WPRE was a gift from Loren Looger (Addgene plasmid # 176757 ; http://n2t.net/addgene:176757 ; RRID:Addgene_176757) For viral preps, please replace (Addgene plasmid # 176757) in the above sentence with: (Addgene viral prep # 176757-AAV1), (Addgene viral prep # 176757-AAV9), or (Addgene viral prep # 176757-AAVrg)
